>Addgene plasmid #142132 | TFORF2719 | addgene full sequence | sequence record 454948 | Addgene NGS Result
TTAATGTAGTCTTATGCAATACTCTTGTAGTCTTGCAACATGGTAACGATGAGTTAGCAACATGCCTTAC
AAGGAGAGAAAAAGCACCGTGCATGCCGATTGGTGGAAGTAAGGTGGTACGATCGTGCCTTATTAGGAAG
GCAACAGACGGGTCTGACATGGATTGGACGAACCACTGAATTGCCGCATTGCAGAGATATTGTATTTAAG
TGCCTAGCTCGATACATAAACGGGTCTCTCTGGTTAGACCAGATCTGAGCCTGGGAGCTCTCTGGCTAAC
TAGGGAACCCACTGCTTAAGCCTCAATAAAGCTTGCCTTGAGTGCTTCAAGTAGTGTGTGCCCGTCTGTT
GTGTGACTCTGGTAACTAGAGATCCCTCAGACCCTTTTAGTCAGTGTGGAAAATCTCTAGCAGTGGCGCC
CGAACAGGGACTTGAAAGCGAAAGGGAAACCAGAGGAGCTCTCTCGACGCAGGACTCGGCTTGCTGAAGC
GCGCACGGCAAGAGGCGAGGGGCGGCGACTGGTGAGTACGCCAAAAATTTTGACTAGCGGAGGCTAGAAG
GAGAGAGATGGGTGCGAGAGCGTCAGTATTAAGCGGGGGAGAATTAGATCGCGATGGGAAAAAATTCGGT
TAAGGCCAGGGGGAAAGAAAAAATATAAATTAAAACATATAGTATGGGCAAGCAGGGAGCTAGAACGATT
CGCAGTTAATCCTGGCCTGTTAGAAACATCAGAAGGCTGTAGACAAATACTGGGACAGCTACAACCATCC
CTTCAGACAGGATCAGAAGAACTTAGATCATTATATAATACAGTAGCAACCCTCTATTGTGTGCATCAAA
GGATAGAGATAAAAGACACCAAGGAAGCTTTAGACAAGATAGAGGAAGAGCAAAACAAAAGTAAGACCAC
CGCACAGCAAGCGGCCGCTGATCTTCAGACCTGGAGGAGGAGATATGAGGGACAATTGGAGAAGTGAATT
ATATAAATATAAAGTAGTAAAAATTGAACCATTAGGAGTAGCACCCACCAAGGCAAAGAGAAGAGTGGTG
CAGAGAGAAAAAAGAGCAGTGGGAATAGGAGCTTTGTTCCTTGGGTTCTTGGGAGCAGCAGGAAGCACTA
TGGGCGCAGCGTCAATGACGCTGACGGTACAGGCCAGACAATTATTGTCTGGTATAGTGCAGCAGCAGAA
CAATTTGCTGAGGGCTATTGAGGCGCAACAGCATCTGTTGCAACTCACAGTCTGGGGCATCAAGCAGCTC
CAGGCAAGAATCCTGGCTGTGGAAAGATACCTAAAGGATCAACAGCTCCTGGGGATTTGGGGTTGCTCTG
GAAAACTCATTTGCACCACTGCTGTGCCTTGGAATGCTAGTTGGAGTAATAAATCTCTGGAACAGATTTG
GAATCACACGACCTGGATGGAGTGGGACAGAGAAATTAACAATTACACAAGCTTAATACACTCCTTAATT
GAAGAATCGCAAAACCAGCAAGAAAAGAATGAACAAGAATTATTGGAATTAGATAAATGGGCAAGTTTGT
GGAATTGGTTTAACATAACAAATTGGCTGTGGTATATAAAATTATTCATAATGATAGTAGGAGGCTTGGT
AGGTTTAAGAATAGTTTTTGCTGTACTTTCTATAGTGAATAGAGTTAGGCAGGGATATTCACCATTATCG
TTTCAGACCCACCTCCCAACCCCGAGGGGACCCATGCATTGCATCTCAATTAGTCAGCAACCAGGTGTGG
AAAGTCCCCAGGCTCCCCAGCAGGCAGAAGTATGCAAAGCATGCGTCTCAATTAGTCAGCAACCATAGTC
CCGCCCCTAACTCCGCCCATCCCGCCCCTAACTCCGCCCAGTTCCGCCCATTCTCCGCCCCATGGCTGAC
TAATTTTTTTTATTTATGCAGAGGCCGAGGCCGCCTCGGCCTCTGAGCTATTCCAGAAGTAGTGAGGAGG
CTTTTTTGGAGGCCTAGGCTTTTGCAAAAAGCTTTCTAGAGGTACCACCGGAGCTTACCATGACCGAGTA
CAAGCCCACGGTGCGCCTCGCCACCCGCGACGACGTCCCCAGGGCCGTACGCACCCTCGCCGCCGCGTTC
GCCGACTACCCCGCCACGCGCCACACCGTCGATCCGGACCGCCACATCGAGCGGGTCACCGAGCTGCAAG
AACTCTTCCTCACGCGCGTCGGGCTCGACATCGGCAAGGTGTGGGTCGCGGACGACGGCGCCGCCGTGGC
GGTCTGGACCACGCCGGAGAGCGTCGAAGCGGGGGCGGTGTTCGCCGAGATCGGCCCGCGCATGGCCGAG
TTGAGCGGTTCCCGGCTGGCCGCGCAGCAACAGATGGAAGGCCTCCTGGCGCCGCACCGGCCCAAGGAGC
CCGCGTGGTTCCTGGCCACCGTCGGCGTCTCGCCCGACCACCAGGGCAAGGGTCTGGGCAGCGCCGTCGT
GCTCCCCGGAGTGGAGGCGGCCGAGCGCGCCGGGGTGCCCGCCTTCCTGGAGACCTCCGCGCCCCGCAAC
CTCCCCTTCTACGAGCGGCTCGGCTTCACCGTCACCGCCGACGTCGAGGTGCCCGAAGGACCGCGCACCT
GGTGCATGACCCGCAAGCCCGGTGCCAGTTAACGAATTCTAGATCTTGAGACAAATGGCAGTATTCATCC
ACAATTTTAAAAGAAAAGGGGGGATTGGGGGGTACAGTGCAGGGGAAAGAATAGTAGACATAATAGCAAC
AGACATACAAACTAAAGAATTACAAAAACAAATTACAAAAATTCAAAATTTTCGGGTTTATTACAGGGAC
AGCAGAGATCCACTTTGGCGCCGGCTCGAGGCCTGCAGGTGCAAAGATGGATAAAGTTTTAAACAGAGAG
GAATCTTTGCAGCTAATGGACCTTCTAGGTCTTGAAAGGAGTGGGAATTGGCTCCGGTGCCCGTCAGTGG
GCAGAGCGCACATCGCCCACAGTCCCCGAGAAGTTGGGGGGAGGGGTCGGCAATTGAACCGGTGCCTAGA
GAAGGTGGCGCGGGGTAAACTGGGAAAGTGATGTCGTGTACTGGCTCCGCCTTTTTCCCGAGGGTGGGGG
AGAACCGTATATAAGTGCAGTAGTCGCCGTGAACGTTCTTTTTCGCAACGGGTTTGCCGCCAGAACACAG
GTAAGTGCCGTGTGTGGTTCCCGCGGGCCTGGCCTCTTTACGGGTTATGGCCCTTGCGTGCCTTGAATTA
CTTCCACCTGGCTGCAGTACGTGATTCTTGATCCCGAGCTTCGGGTTGGAAGTGGGTGGGAGAGTTCGAG
GCCTTGCGCTTAAGGAGCCCCTTCGCCTCGTGCTTGAGTTGAGGCCTGGCCTGGGCGCTGGGGCCGCCGC
GTGCGAATCTGGTGGCACCTTCGCGCCTGTCTCGCTGCTTTCGATAAGTCTCTAGCCATTTAAAATTTTT
GATGACCTGCTGCGACGCTTTTTTTCTGGCAAGATAGTCTTGTAAATGCGGGCCAAGATCTGCACACTGG
TATTTCGGTTTTTGGGGCCGCGGGCGGCGACGGGGCCCGTGCGTCCCAGCGCACATGTTCGGCGAGGCGG
GGCCTGCGAGCGCGGCCACCGAGAATCGGACGGGGGTAGTCTCAAGCTGGCCGGCCTGCTCTGGTGCCTG
GCCTCGCGCCGCCGTGTATCGCCCCGCCCTGGGCGGCAAGGCTGGCCCGGTCGGCACCAGTTGCGTGAGC
GGAAAGATGGCCGCTTCCCGGCCCTGCTGCAGGGAGCTCAAAATGGAGGACGCGGCGCTCGGGAGAGCGG
GCGGGTGAGTCACCCACACAAAGGAAAAGGGCCTTTCCGTCCTCAGCCGTCGCTTCATGTGACTCCACGG
AGTACCGGGCGCCGTCCAGGCACCTCGATTAGTTCTCGAGCTTTTGGAGTACGTCGTCTTTAGGTTGGGG
GGAGGGGTTTTATGCGATGGAGTTTCCCCACACTGAGTGGGTGGAGACTGAAGTTAGGCCAGCTTGGCAC
TTGATGTAATTCTCCTTGGAATTTGCCCTTTTTGAGTTTGGATCTTGGTTCATTCTCAAGCCTCAGACAG
TGGTTCAAAGTTTTTTTCTTCCATTTCAGGTGTCGTGAGGCTAGCACCGCCACCATGGCTGCTGGTCTCC
TCACAGCTGGGCCCCGGGGATCCACATTCTTCAGCAGTGTGACGGTAGCTTTTGCACAGGAAAGGTGGAG
GTGCCTCGTGTCTACTCCACGGGACAGGTTCAAGGAGGGGATACCAGGAAAGTCCAGGAGCCTTGTCCTA
CTAGGACTTCCAGTTTCCCAGCCTGGCATGAACTCCCAGTTGGAACAAAGGGAAGGCGCATGGATGCTGG
AGGGCGAAGACCTGCGAAGTCCCTCTCCAGGCTGGAAGATTATATCTGGATCACCACCAGAGCAAGCCCT
TTCTGAAGCTTCATTCCAAGACCCATGTGTAGAGATGCCCCCTGGGGATTCAGACCACGGGACCAGTGAC
CTTGAGAAGAGCTTCAATCTGAGACCAGTCCTCTCTCCGCAACAGAGAGTGCCCGTGGAAGCGAGACCTC
GCAAATGTGAGACACACACCGAGAGCTTCAAGAACTCGGAAATCCTGAAACCTCACAGAGCAAAACCATA
TGCATGTAATGAATGTGGCAAAGCCTTCAGTTACTGTTCTTCCCTTTCTCAGCATCAGAAGAGCCACACT
GGAGAGAAGCCCTATGAGTGCAGTGAATGTGGGAAGGCCTTCAGCCAGAGCTCATCTCTCATTCAGCACC
AGAGGATTCACACTGGAGAGAAGCCTTACAAGTGCAGTGAATGTGGAAGAGCCTTCAGCCAGAACGCCAA
CCTCACCAAACACCAGCGAACCCACACCGGAGAGAAGCCCTACAGATGCAGCGAGTGTGAGAAAGCCTTC
AGTGACTGCTCAGCTCTTGTTCAGCATCAGAGAATTCATACCGGAGAGAAGCCCTACGAATGCAGCGACT
GTGGGAAGGCCTTCCGTCACAGTGCAAACCTCACGAACCATCAGAGGACTCACACCGGGGAGAAGCCCTA
CAAGTGCAGCGAGTGTGGGAAGGCCTTCAGTTACTGCGCAGCGTTCATTCAGCACCAGAGGATTCACACC
GGGGAGAAGCCCTACAGATGTGCCGCGTGTGGGAAGGCCTTCAGCCAGAGTGCAAACCTCACAAACCATC
AGAGGACTCACACTGGGGAGAAACCCTACAAGTGCAGCGAGTGTGGGAAGGCCTTCAGCCAGAGTACCAA
TCTCATAATCCACCAAAAGACCCACACCGGGGAGAAGCCATATAAATGTAATGAATGTGGGAAATTCTTC
AGTGAGAGCTCAGCCCTCATTCGGCATCATATAATCCACACCGGAGAAAAACCTTATGAGTGTAATGAGT
GTGGTAAAGCGTTTAACCAGAGCTCATCCCTTAGTCAGCATCAGAGAATCCACACAGGCGTGAAACCCTA
CGAATGCAGCGAGTGTGGGAAGGCCTTCCGGTGCAGCTCTGCCTTCGTTAGACATCAGAGACTCCACGCC
GGAGAGTAGTAATGAACTAGTCCGTAACTTGAAAGTATTTCGATTTCTTGGCTTTATATATCTTGTGGAA
AGGACGACTAGTTGTTGGCCTAGGCGTTAACACGCGTTAAGTCGACAATCAACCTCTGGATTACAAAATT
TGTGAAAGATTGACTGGTATTCTTAACTATGTTGCTCCTTTTACGCTATGTGGATACGCTGCTTTAATGC
CTTTGTATCATGCTATTGCTTCCCGTATGGCTTTCATTTTCTCCTCCTTGTATAAATCCTGGTTGCTGTC
TCTTTATGAGGAGTTGTGGCCCGTTGTCAGGCAACGTGGCGTGGTGTGCACTGTGTTTGCTGACGCAACC
CCCACTGGTTGGGGCATTGCCACCACCTGTCAGCTCCTTTCCGGGACTTTCGCTTTCCCCCTCCCTATTG
CCACGGCGGAACTCATCGCCGCCTGCCTTGCCCGCTGCTGGACAGGGGCTCGGCTGTTGGGCACTGACAA
TTCCGTGGTGTTGTCGGGGAAATCATCGTCCTTTCCTTGGCTGCTCGCCTGTGTTGCCACCTGGATTCTG
CGCGGGACGTCCTTCTGCTACGTCCCTTCGGCCCTCAATCCAGCGGACCTTCCTTCCCGCGGCCTGCTGC
CGGCTCTGCGGCCTCTTCCGCGTCTTCGCCTTCGCCCTCAGACGAGTCGGATCTCCCTTTGGGCCGCCTC
CCCGCGTCGACTTTAAGACCAATGACTTACAAGGCAGCTGTAGATCTTAGCCACTTTTTAAAAGAAAAGG
GGGGACTGGAAGGGCTAATTCACTCCCAACGAAGACAAGATCTGCTTTTTGCTTGTACTGGGTCTCTCTG
GTTAGACCAGATCTGAGCCTGGGAGCTCTCTGGCTAACTAGGGAACCCACTGCTTAAGCCTCAATAAAGC
TTGCCTTGAGTGCTTCAAGTAGTGTGTGCCCGTCTGTTGTGTGACTCTGGTAACTAGAGATCCCTCAGAC
CCTTTTAGTCAGTGTGGAAAATCTCTAGCAGTACGTATAGTAGTTCATGTCATCTTATTATTCAGTATTT
ATAACTTGCAAAGAAATGAATATCAGAGAGTGAGAGGAACTTGTTTATTGCAGCTTATAATGGTTACAAA
TAAAGCAATAGCATCACAAATTTCACAAATAAAGCATTTTTTTCACTGCATTCTAGTTGTGGTTTGTCCA
AACTCATCAATGTATCTTATCATGTCTGGCTCTAGCTATCCCGCCCCTAACTCCGCCCATCCCGCCCCTA
ACTCCGCCCAGTTCCGCCCATTCTCCGCCCCATGGCTGACTAATTTTTTTTATTTATGCAGAGGCCGAGG
CCGCCTCGGCCTCTGAGCTATTCCAGAAGTAGTGAGGAGGCTTTTTTGGAGGCCTAGGGACGTACCCAAT
TCGCCCTATAGTGAGTCGTATTACGCGCGCTCACTGGCCGTCGTTTTACAACGTCGTGACTGGGAAAACC
CTGGCGTTACCCAACTTAATCGCCTTGCAGCACATCCCCCTTTCGCCAGCTGGCGTAATAGCGAAGAGGC
CCGCACCGATCGCCCTTCCCAACAGTTGCGCAGCCTGAATGGCGAATGGG
[124 nt withheld, positions 7121-7244]
C
[91 nt withheld, positions 7246-7336]
A
[49 nt withheld, positions 7338-7386]
CCTTTGACGTTGGAGTCCACGTTCTTT
[37 nt withheld, positions 7414-7450]
ACCCTATCTCGGTCTATTCTTTTGATTTATAAGGGATTTTGCCGATTTCGGCCTATTGGTTAAAAAATGA
GCTGATTTAACAAAAATTTAACGCGAATTTTAACAAAATATTAACGCTTACAATTTAGGTGGCACTTTTC
GGGGAAATGTGCGCGGAACCCCTATTTGTTTATTTTTCTAAATACATTCAAATATGTATCCGCTCATGAG
ACAATAACCCTGATAAATGCTTCAATAATATTGAAAAAGGAAGAGTATGAGTATTCAACATTTCCGTGTC
GCCCTTATTCCCTTTTTTGCGGCATTTTGCCTTCCTGTTTTTGCTCACCCAGAAACGCTGGTGAAAGTAA
AAGATGCTGAAGATCAGTTGGGTGCACGAGTGGGTTACATCGAACTGGATCTCAACAGCGGTAAGATCCT
TGAGAGTTTTCGCCCCGAAGAACGTTTTCCAATGATGAGCACTTTTAAAGTTCTGCTATGTGGCGCGGTA
TTATCCCGTATTGACGCCGGGCAAGAGCAACTCGGTCGCCGCATACACTATTCTCAGAATGACTTGGTTG
AGTACTCACCAGTCACAGAAAAGCATCTTACGGATGGCATGACAGTAAGAGAATTATGCAGTGCTGCCAT
AACCATGAGTGATAACACTGCGGCCAACTTACTTCTGACAACGATCGGAGGACCGAAGGAGCTAACCGCT
TTTTTGCACAACATGGGGGATCATGTAACTCGCCTTGATCGTTGGGAACCGGAGCTGAATGAAGCCATAC
CAAACGACGAGCGTGACACCACGATGCCTGTAGCAATGGCAACAACGTTGCGCAAACTATTAACTGGCGA
ACTACTTACTCTAGCTTCCCGGCAACAATTAATAGACTGGATGGAGGCGGATAAAGTTGCAGGACCACTT
CTGCGCTCGGCCCTTCCGGCTGGCTGGTTTATTGCTGATAAATCTGGAGCCGGTGAGCGTGGGTCTCGCG
GTATCATTGCAGCACTGGGGCCAGATGGTAAGCCCTCCCGTATCGTAGTTATCTACACGACGGGGAGTCA
GGCAACTATGGATGAACGAAATAGACAGATCGCTGAGATAGGTGCCTCACTGATTAAGCATTGGTAACTG
TCAGACCAAGTTTACTCATATATACTTTAGATTGATTTAAAACTTCATTTTTAATTTAAAAGGATCTAGG
TGAAGATCCTTTTTGATAATCTCATGACCAAAATCCCTTAACGTGAGTTTTCGTTCCACTGAGCGTCAGA
CCCCGTAGAAAAGATCAAAGGATCTTCTTGAGATCCTTTTTTTCTGCGCGTAATCTGCTGCTTGCAAACA
AAAAAACCACCGCTACCAGCGGTGGTTTGTTTGCCGGATCAAGAGCTACCAACTCTTTTTCCGAAGGTAA
CTGGCTTCAGCAGAGCGCAGATACCAAATACTGTTCTTCTAGTGTAGCCGTAGTTAGGCCACCACTTCAA
GAACTCTGTAGCACCGCCTACATACCTCGCTCTGCTAATCCTGTTACCAGTGGCTGCTGCCAGTGGCGAT
AAGTCGTGTCTTACCGGGTTGGACTCAAGACGATAGTTACCGGATAAGGCGCAGCGGTCGGGCTGAACGG
GGGGTTCGTGCACACAGCCCAGCTTGGAGCGAACGACCTACACCGAACTGAGATACCTACAGCGTGAGCT
ATGAGAAAGCGCCACGCTTCCCGAAGGGAGAAAGGCGGACAGGTATCCGGTAAGCGGCAGGGTCGGAACA
GGAGAGCGCACGAGGGAGCTTCCAGGGGGAAACGCCTGGTATCTTTATAGTCCTGTCGGGTTTCGCCACC
TCTGACTTGAGCGTCGATTTTTGTGATGCTCGTCAGGGGGGCGGAGCCTATGGAAAAACGCCAGCAACGC
GGCCTTTTTACGGTTCCTGGCCTTTTGCTGGCCTTTTGCTCACATGTTCTTTCCTGCGTTATCCCCTGAT
TCTGTGGATAACCGTATTACCGCCTTTGAGTGAGCTGATACCGCTCGCCGCAGCCGAACGACCGAGCGCA
GCGAGTCAGTGAGCGAGGAAGCGGAAGAGCGCCCAATACGCAAACCGCCTCTCCCCGCGCGTTGGCCGAT
TCATTAATGCAGCTGGCACGACAGGTTTCCCGACTGGAAAGCGGGCAGTGAGCGCAACGCAATTAATGTG
AGTTAGCTCACTCATTAGGCACCCCAGGCTTTACACTTTATGCTTCCGGCTCGTATGTTGTGTGGAATTG
TGAGCGGATAACAATTTCACACAGGAAACAGCTATGACCATGATTACGCCAAGCGCGCAATTAACCCTCA
CTAAAGGGAACAAAAGCTGGAGCTGCAAGC
Features (pLannotate 1.2.2; 32 found; start..end, strand, type, name):
      5..231     +  promoter       RSV promoter: Rous sarcoma virus enhancer/promoter
    232..412     +  LTR            5' LTR (truncated): truncated 5' long terminal repeat (LTR) from HIV-1
    459..584     +  misc_feature   HIV-1 Ψ: packaging signal of human immunodeficiency virus type 1
    568..931     +  CDS            HIV-1 gag (fragment): gag protein from human immunodeficiency virus 1; gag
   1077..1310    +  misc_feature   RRE: The Rev response element (RRE) of HIV-1 allows for Rev-dependent mRNA export from the nucleus to the cytoplasm.
   1687..1713    +  CDS            Rev (fragment): human immunodeficiency virus 1 (HIV-1) Rev protein; rev; enhances nuclear export of unspliced and incompletely spliced viral mRNAs
   1720..1743    +  promoter       SV40 promoter (fragment): SV40 early promoter
   1744..1815    +  promoter       SV40 promoter (fragment): SV40 enhancer and early promoter
   1839..1974    +  rep_origin     SV40 ori: SV40 origin of replication
   2020..2616    +  CDS            PuroR (fragment): puromycin N-acetyltransferase; pac from Streptomyces; confers resistance to puromycin
   2665..2782    +  misc_feature   cPPT/CTS: central polypurine tract and central termination sequence of HIV-1
   2847..2913    +  CDS            small t antigen (fragment): SV40 (simian virus 40) small t antigen
   2920..4098    +  promoter       EF-1α promoter: strong constitutive promoter for human elongation factor EF-1α
   4115..4696    +  CDS            ZNF79 (fragment): ZNF79_HUMAN - Experimental evidence at protein level: Swiss-Prot protein existence level 1. May be involved in transcriptional regulation. From Homo sapiens (Human).
   4848..4871    +  CDS            CCR5TC (fragment): zinc-finger domain from the CCR5-224 (+) zinc-finger nuclease that recognizes the left half-site target sequence in the human CCR5 gene (Perez et al., 2008; Gross et al., 2013)
   5552..5605    +  promoter       U6 promoter (fragment): RNA polymerase III promoter for human U6 snRNA
   5647..6235    +  misc_feature   WPRE: woodchuck hepatitis virus posttranscriptional regulatory element
   6286..6305    +  misc_feature   cPPT/CTS (fragment): central polypurine tract and central termination sequence of HIV-1
   6307..6540    +  LTR            3' LTR (ΔU3): self-inactivating 3' long terminal repeat (LTR) from HIV-1
   6618..6739    +  polyA_signal   SV40 poly(A) signal: SV40 polyadenylation signal
   6779..6914    +  rep_origin     SV40 ori: SV40 origin of replication
   6935..6953    -  promoter       T7 promoter: promoter for bacteriophage T7 RNA polymerase
   6961..7116    +  CDS            lacZα (fragment): LacZα fragment of β-galactosidase; lacZ fragment
   7121..7549    +  rep_origin     f1 ori (sequence partly withheld): f1 bacteriophage origin of replication; arrow indicates direction of (+) strand synthesis
   7602..7706    +  promoter       AmpR promoter: bla
   7707..8567    +  CDS            AmpR: β-lactamase; bla; confers resistance to ampicillin, carbenicillin, and related antibiotics
   8738..9326    +  rep_origin     ori: high-copy-number ColE1/pMB1/pBR322/pUC origin of replication
   9509..9601    +  CDS            lacI (fragment): lac repressor; lacI; The lac repressor binds to the lac operator to inhibit transcription in E. coli. This inhibition can be relieved by adding lactose or isopropyl-β-D-thiogalactopyranoside (IPTG).
   9614..9635    +  protein_bind   CAP binding site: CAP binding activates transcription in the presence of cAMP. E. coli catabolite activator protein
   9650..9680    +  promoter       lac promoter: promoter for the E. coli lac operon
   9688..9704    +  protein_bind   lac operator: The lac repressor binds to the lac operator to inhibit transcription in E. coli. This inhibition can be relieved by adding lactose or isopropyl-β-D-thiogalactopyranoside (IPTG). lac repressor encoded by lacI
   9749..9767    +  promoter       T3 promoter: promoter for bacteriophage T3 RNA polymerase
