[The description below was written by a language model from this plasmid's Addgene catalogue record and pLannotate feature annotations shown in this document.]
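Description:
TFORF2719 is a third-generation, self-inactivating lentiviral expression plasmid built on the pLX_TRC317 backbone and carrying the human zinc-finger transcription factor ZNF79 as its open reading frame. It belongs to a large barcoded transcription factor ORF collection in which each clone pairs a synthesized ORF with a unique 24-bp barcode, so that individual factors can be identified by sequencing when many constructs are used together in pooled overexpression screens, such as those aimed at directed differentiation. The barcode itself is not annotated in the feature table. In bacteria the plasmid is maintained through a high-copy ColE1/pUC-type origin and ampicillin resistance (AmpR with its own promoter). An f1 origin and remnants of a lac/lacZα cloning region with T7 and T3 promoters are also present. The depositor notes a risk of recombination, a common issue with LTR-containing plasmids.

The viral genome is transcribed from an RSV promoter fused to a truncated HIV-1 5' LTR, followed by the Ψ packaging signal, a partial gag sequence, the Rev response element and a cPPT/CTS, and it ends in a ΔU3 3' LTR that disables LTR promoter activity after integration. An SV40 poly(A) signal lies downstream. Within the provirus, an SV40 early promoter drives puromycin N-acetyltransferase for selection of transduced mammalian cells, and a separate EF-1α promoter drives ZNF79, with a WPRE downstream to enhance transcript stability and expression. The automated annotation labels only part of the ORF as ZNF79. The short hits to a CCR5 zinc-finger module, U6 promoter and SV40 small t antigen are fragmentary matches, probably not functional elements. The sequenced plasmid is 9,790 nt, consistent with the stated backbone and insert sizes.
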