Addgene plasmid #142132: TFORF2719
Purpose: Lentiviral vector for overexpressing transcription factor ORFs with unique 24-bp barcodes. Barcodes facilitate identification of transcription factors in pooled screens.
Depositing lab: Feng Zhang. Depositing organization: Broad Institute. Publication: A transcription factor atlas of directed differentiation. Joung J, Ma S, Tay T, Geiger-Schuller KR, Kirchgatterer PC, Verdine VK, Guo B, Arias-Garcia MA, Allen WE, Singh A, Kuksenko O, Abudayyeh OO, Gootenberg JS, Fu Z, Macrae RK, Buenrostro JD, Regev A, Zhang F. Cell. 2023 Jan 5;186(1):209-229.e26. doi: 10.1016/j.cell.2022.11.026. PubMed 36608654.
Backbone
  Vector backbone: pLX_TRC317
  Backbone manufacturer: Broad Institute Genetic Perturbation Platform
  Backbone size w/o insert (bp): 8264
  Vector type: Mammalian Expression, Lentiviral
  Selectable markers: Puromycin
Growth in bacteria
  Bacterial resistance: Ampicillin, 100 μg/mL
  Growth temperature: 30°C
  Growth strain: NEB Stable
  Copy number: High Copy
Gene/Insert
  Gene/Insert name: ZNF79
  Species: H. sapiens (human)
  Insert size (bp): 1526
  Entrez Gene: ZNF79 (a.k.a. pT7)
  Promoter: EF1a
  Cloning method: Unknown
  Sequencing primers: 5′ GGGTGGAGACTGAAGTTAGGCCAG; 3′ CACATAGCGTAAAAGGAGCAACATAG
Terms and licenses: Academic/Nonprofit Terms; Industry Terms: Not Available to Industry
Depositor comments: NM_001286697,NM_001286696,NM_001322260,XM_006717279,ENST00000543471,ENST00000612342 . The transcription factor ORF portion of this plasmid was synthesized by Genewiz. Please test multiple small colonies in case of plasmid recombination. To make this collection available in a timely manner, a portion of this collection was not fully sequenced by Addgene. If an Addgene verified full plasmid sequence is not available, please contact us prior to placing an order to request the full sequence.
How to cite: TFORF2719 was a gift from Feng Zhang (Addgene plasmid # 142132 ; http://n2t.net/addgene:142132 ; RRID:Addgene_142132)
