>Addgene plasmid #142132 | TFORF2719 | depositor partial sequence | sequence record 278533 | Insert
ACCGCCACCATGGCTGCTGGTCTCCTCACAGCTGGGCCCCGGGGATCCACATTCTTCAGCAGTGTGACGG
TAGCTTTTGCACAGGAAAGGTGGAGGTGCCTCGTGTCTACTCCACGGGACAGGTTCAAGGAGGGGATACC
AGGAAAGTCCAGGAGCCTTGTCCTACTAGGACTTCCAGTTTCCCAGCCTGGCATGAACTCCCAGTTGGAA
CAAAGGGAAGGCGCATGGATGCTGGAGGGCGAAGACCTGCGAAGTCCCTCTCCAGGCTGGAAGATTATAT
CTGGATCACCACCAGAGCAAGCCCTTTCTGAAGCTTCATTCCAAGACCCATGTGTAGAGATGCCCCCTGG
GGATTCAGACCACGGGACCAGTGACCTTGAGAAGAGCTTCAATCTGAGACCAGTCCTCTCTCCGCAACAG
AGAGTGCCCGTGGAAGCGAGACCTCGCAAATGTGAGACACACACCGAGAGCTTCAAGAACTCGGAAATCC
TGAAACCTCACAGAGCAAAACCATATGCATGTAATGAATGTGGCAAAGCCTTCAGTTACTGTTCTTCCCT
TTCTCAGCATCAGAAGAGCCACACTGGAGAGAAGCCCTATGAGTGCAGTGAATGTGGGAAGGCCTTCAGC
CAGAGCTCATCTCTCATTCAGCACCAGAGGATTCACACTGGAGAGAAGCCTTACAAGTGCAGTGAATGTG
GAAGAGCCTTCAGCCAGAACGCCAACCTCACCAAACACCAGCGAACCCACACCGGAGAGAAGCCCTACAG
ATGCAGCGAGTGTGAGAAAGCCTTCAGTGACTGCTCAGCTCTTGTTCAGCATCAGAGAATTCATACCGGA
GAGAAGCCCTACGAATGCAGCGACTGTGGGAAGGCCTTCCGTCACAGTGCAAACCTCACGAACCATCAGA
GGACTCACACCGGGGAGAAGCCCTACAAGTGCAGCGAGTGTGGGAAGGCCTTCAGTTACTGCGCAGCGTT
CATTCAGCACCAGAGGATTCACACCGGGGAGAAGCCCTACAGATGTGCCGCGTGTGGGAAGGCCTTCAGC
CAGAGTGCAAACCTCACAAACCATCAGAGGACTCACACTGGGGAGAAACCCTACAAGTGCAGCGAGTGTG
GGAAGGCCTTCAGCCAGAGTACCAATCTCATAATCCACCAAAAGACCCACACCGGGGAGAAGCCATATAA
ATGTAATGAATGTGGGAAATTCTTCAGTGAGAGCTCAGCCCTCATTCGGCATCATATAATCCACACCGGA
GAAAAACCTTATGAGTGTAATGAGTGTGGTAAAGCGTTTAACCAGAGCTCATCCCTTAGTCAGCATCAGA
GAATCCACACAGGCGTGAAACCCTACGAATGCAGCGAGTGTGGGAAGGCCTTCCGGTGCAGCTCTGCCTT
CGTTAGACATCAGAGACTCCACGCCGGAGAGTAGTAATGAACTAGTCCGTAACTTGAAAGTATTTCGATT
TCTTGGCTTTATATATCTTGTGGAAAGGACGACTAGTTGTTGGCCTAGGCGTTAAC
