>Addgene plasmid #142132 | TFORF2719 | depositor partial sequence | sequence record 278534 | Barcode
CTAGTTGTTGGCCTAGGCGTTAAC
